Addgene plasmid #157572: pD649-HAsp-SEMA5A-COMP5AP-AviTag-9xHis
Purpose: Mammalian expression of cell-surface protein extracellular domain fused to COMP5AP-AviTag-9xHis. Protein is secreted from cells.
Depositing lab: Chris Garcia. Depositing organization: Stanford University. Publication: A Human IgSF Cell-Surface Interactome Reveals a Complex Network of Protein-Protein Interactions. Wojtowicz WM, Vielmetter J, Fernandes RA, Siepe DH, Eastman CL, Chisholm GB, Cox S, Klock H, Anderson PW, Rue SM, Miller JJ, Glaser SM, Bragstad ML, Vance J, Lam AW, Lesley SA, Zinn K, Garcia KC. Cell. 2020 Aug 20;182(4):1027-1043.e17. doi: 10.1016/j.cell.2020.07.025. PubMed 32822567.
Backbone
  Vector backbone: pD649
  Backbone size w/o insert (bp): 7153
  Vector type: Mammalian Expression
Growth in bacteria
  Bacterial resistance: Ampicillin, 100 μg/mL
  Growth temperature: 37°C
  Growth strain: DH5alpha
  Copy number: High Copy
Gene/Insert
  Gene/Insert name: SEMA5A (alt name: SEM5A)
  Species: H. sapiens (human)
  Insert size (bp): 2838
  Entrez Gene: SEMA5A (a.k.a. semF, SEMAF, FLJ12815)
  Promoter: CMV/SP6
  Tag / fusion protein: COMP5AP-AviTag-9xHis (C terminal on backbone)
  Cloning method: Restriction Enzyme; 5′ cloning site GCGGCCGC (not destroyed); 3′ cloning site GGCGCGCC (not destroyed)
  Sequencing primers: 5′ ATTTAGGTGACACTATAG; 3′ CGTCGCACTCCATCACGGTG
Resource information
  A portion of this plasmid was derived from a plasmid made by: synthesis by ThermoFisher
Terms and licenses: Academic/Nonprofit Terms; Industry Terms: Not Available to Industry
Depositor comments: Some plasmids in this collection may have an IS4-like element ISVsa5 family transposase upstream of the CMV promoter.
How to cite: pD649-HAsp-SEMA5A-COMP5AP-AviTag-9xHis was a gift from Chris Garcia (Addgene plasmid # 157572 ; http://n2t.net/addgene:157572 ; RRID:Addgene_157572)
