[The description below was written by a language model from this plasmid's Addgene catalogue record and pLannotate feature annotations shown in this document.]
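Description:
pD649-HAsp-SEMA5A-COMP5AP-AviTag-9xHis is a mammalian expression plasmid on the pD649 backbone, designed to produce the extracellular domain of human semaphorin 5A (SEMA5A) as a secreted, multimerised fusion protein. It is propagated in E. coli as a high-copy plasmid through a ColE1/pUC-type origin and selected with ampicillin via the β-lactamase gene. The sequenced record is about 10 kb. It also carries an SV40 early promoter/EM7 promoter cassette driving a puromycin N-acetyltransferase gene with an SV40 poly(A) signal, which should allow puromycin selection in mammalian cells, along with an f1 origin fragment and short remnants of ble, KanR and lacZα that appear to be backbone leftovers. The depositor notes that some plasmids in this collection may carry an IS4-like transposase insertion upstream of the CMV promoter; no such element is annotated here.

Expression is driven by the CMV immediate-early enhancer and promoter, followed by a fragment of CMV intron A and an SP6 promoter that serves as the 5′ sequencing primer site and could support in vitro transcription. The name indicates an HA signal peptide ("HAsp"), although the automated annotation labels this region as an immunoglobulin heavy-chain signal sequence fragment. Downstream, the SEMA5A ectodomain (about 2.8 kb, cloned between retained NotI and AscI sites) is fused in frame to the coiled-coil region of rat cartilage oligomeric matrix protein, which assembles into pentamers. This is followed by human placental alkaline phosphatase, an AviTag for enzymatic biotinylation and a polyhistidine tag (9xHis by name, annotated as 8xHis), ending at a bGH poly(A) signal. The pentameric, enzyme-labelled protein is suited as a high-avidity "prey" for detecting weak extracellular interactions, consistent with its origin in a human cell-surface interactome screen.
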