Features (pLannotate 1.2.2; 24 found; start..end, strand, type, name):
     77..380     +  enhancer       CMV enhancer: human cytomegalovirus immediate early enhancer
    381..584     +  promoter       CMV promoter: human cytomegalovirus (CMV) immediate early promoter
    720..763     +  intron         CMV intron (fragment): modified intron A from human cytomegalovirus
    815..833     +  promoter       SP6 promoter: promoter for bacteriophage SP6 RNA polymerase
    837..874     +  CDS            IgH signal sequence (fragment): signal sequence from the mouse immunoglobulin heavy chain variable region
    974..3820    +  CDS            SEMA5A (fragment): SEM5A_HUMAN - Also known as SEMAF. Experimental evidence at protein level: Swiss-Prot protein existence level 1. Bifunctional axonal guidance cue regulated by sulfated proteoglycans; attractive effects result from interactions with heparan sulfate proteoglycans (HSPGs), while the inhibitory effects depend on interactions with chondroitin sulfate proteoglycans (CSPGs) (By similarity). Ligand for receptor PLXNB3. In glioma cells, SEMA5A stimulation of PLXNB3 results in the disassembly of F-actin stress fibers, disruption of focal adhesions and cellular collapse as well as inhibition of cell migr
   3917..4096    +  CDS            Comp (fragment): COMP_RAT - Experimental evidence at protein level: Swiss-Prot protein existence level 1. May play a role in the structural integrity of cartilage via its interaction with other extracellular matrix proteins such as the collagens and fibronectin. Can mediate the interaction of chondrocytes with the cartilage extracellular matrix through interaction with cell surface integrin receptors. Could play a role in the pathogenesis of osteoarthritis. Potent suppressor of apoptosis in both primary chondrocytes and transformed cells. Suppresses apoptosis by blocking the activation of caspase-3 and by indu
   4084..5536    +  CDS            SEAP (fragment): secreted alkaline phosphatase from human placenta The natural enzyme has a C-terminal transmembrane sequence that is replaced by a GPI anchor.
   5561..5602    +  CDS            AviTag™ (fragment): peptide tag that allows for enzymatic biotinylation
   5606..5629    +  CDS            8xHis: 8xHis affinity tag
   5775..5886    +  polyA_signal   bGH poly(A) signal: bovine growth hormone polyadenylation signal
   5887..5995    +  rep_origin     f1 ori (fragment): f1 bacteriophage origin of replication; arrow indicates direction of (+) strand synthesis
   6009..6338    +  promoter       SV40 promoter: SV40 enhancer and early promoter
   6386..6433    +  promoter       EM7 promoter: synthetic bacterial promoter&nbsp
   6452..7051    +  CDS            PuroR (fragment): puromycin N-acetyltransferase; pac from Streptomyces; confers resistance to puromycin
   7061..7186    +  CDS            ble (fragment): BLE_KLEPN - Experimental evidence at protein level: Swiss-Prot protein existence level 1. Binding protein with a strong affinity to the bleomycin family of antibiotics. Binds to CL990; an antimitotic-antibiotic compound. From Klebsiella pneumoniae.
   7181..7302    +  polyA_signal   SV40 poly(A) signal: SV40 polyadenylation signal
   7355..8215    -  CDS            AmpR: β-lactamase; bla; confers resistance to ampicillin, carbenicillin, and related antibiotics
   8218..8314    -  promoter       AmpR promoter (fragment): bla
   8344..8368    -  CDS            KanR (fragment): aminoglycoside phosphotransferase; aph(3')-Ia; confers resistance to kanamycin
   8479..9067    +  rep_origin     ori: high-copy-number ColE1/pMB1/pBR322/pUC origin of replication
   9292..9309    +  terminator     rrnB T2 terminator (fragment): transcription terminator T2 from the E. coli rrnB gene
   9334..9353    -  CDS            lacZα (fragment): LacZα fragment of β-galactosidase; lacZ fragment
   9809..9825    +  protein_bind   lac operator: The lac repressor binds to the lac operator to inhibit transcription in E. coli. This inhibition can be relieved by adding lactose or isopropyl-β-D-thiogalactopyranoside (IPTG). lac repressor encoded by lacI
>Addgene plasmid #157572 | pD649-HAsp-SEMA5A-COMP5AP-AviTag-9xHis | addgene full sequence | sequence record 487152 | Addgene Long Read Sequencing Result
GGCATTGATTATTGACTAGTTATTAATAGTAATCAATTACGGGGTCATTAGTTCATAGCCCATATATGGA
GTTCCGCGTTACATAACTTACGGTAAATGGCCCGCCTGGCTGACCGCCCAACGACCCCCGCCCATTGACG
TCAATAATGACGTATGTTCCCATAGTAACGCCAATAGGGACTTTCCATTGACGTCAATGGGTGGAGTATT
TACGGTAAACTGCCCACTTGGCAGTACATCAAGTGTATCATATGCCAAGTACGCCCCCTATTGACGTCAA
TGACGGTAAATGGCCCGCCTGGCATTATGCCCAGTACATGACCTTATGGGACTTTCCTACTTGGCAGTAC
ATCTACGTATTAGTCATCGCTATTACCATGGTGATGCGGTTTTGGCAGTACATCAATGGGCGTGGATAGC
GGTTTGACTCACGGGGATTTCCAAGTCTCCACCCCATTGACGTCAATGGGAGTTTGTTTTGGCACCAAAA
TCAACGGGACTTTCCAAAATGTCGTAACAACTCCGCCCCATTGACGCAAATGGGCGGTAGGCGTGTACGG
TGGGAGGTCTATATAAGCAGAGCTCGTTTAGTGAACCGTCAGATCGCCTGGAGACGCCATCCACGCTGTT
TTGACCTCCATAGAAGACACCGGGACCGATCCAGCCTCCGCGGCCGGGAACGGTGCATTGGAACGCGGAT
TCCCCGTGCCAAGAGTGACGTAAGTACCGCCTATAGAGTCTATAGGCCCACCCCCTTGGCTTCGTTAGAA
CGCGGCTACAATTAATACATAACCTTATGTATCATACACATACGATTTAGGTGACACTATAGAATAACAT
CCACTTTGCCTTTCTCTCCACAGGTGTCCACTCCCAGGTCCAACTGCACCTCGGTTCTATCGAAAACGCG
CCTGCTAGCGCCACCATGAAGACCATCATTGCCCTGAGCTACATCTTCTGCCTGGTGTTCGCTGCGGCCG
CCGAAGCTCAGGGAACAACACAGTGTCAGAGAACAGAGCACCCCGTGATCAGCTACAAAGAGATCGGCCC
CTGGCTGAGAGAGTTCAGAGCCAAGAACGCCGTGGACTTCAGCCAGCTGACCTTCGATCCTGGCCAGAAA
GAGCTGGTCGTCGGCGCCAGAAACTACCTGTTTCGGCTGCAGCTGGAAGATCTGAGCCTGATCCAGGCCG
TGGAATGGGAGTGTGATGAGGCCACCAAGAAGGCCTGCTACAGCAAGGGCAAGAGCAAAGAGGAATGCCA
GAACTACATCCGGGTGCTGCTCGTTGGCGGCGACAGACTGTTTACCTGCGGCACCAATGCCTTCACACCC
GTGTGCACCAACAGAAGCCTGAGCAACCTGACCGAGATCCACGACCAGATCAGCGGCATGGCCAGATGTC
CTTACAGCCCTCAGCACAACAGCACAGCTCTGCTGACAGCCGGCGGAGAACTGTATGCCGCCACAGCCAT
GGATTTCCCTGGCAGAGATCCCGCCATCTACAGATCTCTGGGAATCCTGCCTCCTCTGAGAACAGCCCAG
TACAACAGCAAGTGGCTGAACGAGCCCAACTTCGTGTCCAGCTACGACATCGGCAACTTCACCTACTTTT
TCTTCCGGGAAAATGCCGTGGAACACGACTGCGGCAAGACCGTGTTTAGCAGAGCCGCCAGAGTGTGCAA
GAACGATATCGGCGGCAGATTCCTGCTCGAGGACACCTGGACAACCTTTATGAAGGCCCGGCTGAACTGC
AGCAGACCTGGCGAGGTGCCCTTCTACTACAACGAGCTGCAGAGCACATTCTTTCTGCCCGAGCTGGACC
TGATCTACGGCATCTTCACCACCAACGTGAACTCTATCGCCGCCAGCGCCGTGTGCGTGTTCAATCTGTC
TGCTATCGCCCAGGCCTTCAGCGGCCCTTTCAAGTACCAAGAGAACAGCAGAAGCGCCTGGCTGCCCTAT
CCTAATCCAAATCCTCACTTCCAGTGCGGCACCGTGGATCAGGGCCTGTATGTGAACCTGACAGAGAGAA
ACCTGCAGGACGCCCAGAAATTCATCCTGATGCACGAGGTGGTGCAGCCCGTGACCACAGTGCCTAGCTT
CATGGAAGATAACAGCCGGTTCTCCCACGTGGCCGTGGATGTGGTTCAGGGAAGAGAAGCCCTGGTGCAC
ATCATCTACCTGGCCACCGACTACGGCACCATCAAGAAAGTGCGGGTGCCCCTGAATCAGACCAGCAGCT
CTTGTCTGCTGGAAGAGATCGAGCTGTTCCCCGAGCGGAGAAGAGAGCCTATCAGATCCCTGCAGATCCT
GCACAGCCAGTCCGTGCTGTTTGTGGGCCTGAGAGAACACGTGGTCAAGATCCCTCTGAAGCGGTGCCAG
TTCTACCGGACCAGAAGCACCTGTATTGGCGCTCAGGACCCTTACTGTGGCTGGGACGTCGTGATGAAGA
AGTGCACCAGCCTGGAAGAGTCCCTGAGCATGACACAGTGGGAGCAGAGCATCAGCGCCTGTCCTACCAG
AAATCTGACCGTGGATGGCCACTTTGGCGTGTGGTCACCTTGGACACCTTGCACACACACAGATGGCTCT
GCCGTGGGCAGCTGTCTGTGCAGAACAAGAAGCTGCGATAGCCCTGCTCCTCAGTGTGGCGGATGGCAAT
GTGAAGGCCCTGGCATGGAAATCGCCAACTGTAGCAGAAATGGCGGCTGGACCCCATGGACCTCTTGGAG
CCCTTGTAGCACAACCTGTGGCATCGGCTTTCAAGTGCGGCAGAGAAGCTGCAGCAACCCCACACCTAGA
CACGGCGGAAGAGTGTGCGTGGGCCAGAACAGAGAGGAACGGTACTGCAACGAGCATCTGCTGTGCCCTC
CACACATGTTTTGGACAGGATGGGGCCCCTGGGAGAGATGTACAGCACAATGTGGCGGAGGAATCCAGGC
CAGAAGAAGGATCTGCGAGAACGGCCCTGATTGTGCCGGCTGCAATGTGGAATACCAGAGCTGCAACACA
AACCCCTGTCCTGAGCTGAAGAAAACAACACCCTGGACTCCCTGGACACCCGTGAACATCTCTGACAATG
GCGGCCACTACGAGCAGCGGTTCAGATACACCTGTAAAGCCCGGCTGGCCGATCCTAACCTGCTTGAAGT
GGGCAGACAGCGGATCGAGATGAGATACTGTAGCTCCGATGGCACCAGCGGCTGTAGCACAGATGGACTG
AGCGGCGATTTTCTGAGAGCCGGCAGATACAGCGCCCACACAGTTAATGGTGCTTGGAGCGCCTGGACAA
GCTGGTCCCAATGTAGCAGGGATTGCAGCAGAGGCATCCGGAACCGGAAGAGAGTGTGTAACAACCCCGA
GCCTAAGTACGGCGGCATGCCTTGTCTTGGCCCTAGCCTGGAATATCAAGAGTGCAATATCCTGCCTTGT
CCTGTGGACGGCGTCTGGTCTTGTTGGAGTCCTTGGACCAAGTGCTCTGCCACATGCGGCGGAGGCCACT
ACATGAGAACCAGATCCTGTAGCAACCCCGCTCCTGCCTACGGCGGAGATATTTGTCTGGGACTGCATAC
CGAAGAGGCCCTGTGCAATACCCAGCCATGTCCAGAATCTTGGAGCGAGTGGTCCGATTGGAGCGAATGT
GAAGCCAGCGGCGTGCAAGTTCGGGCCAGACAGTGTATCCTGCTGTTCCCTATGGGCTCCCAGTGCAGCG
GCAATACCACCGAAAGCAGACCCTGCGTGTTCGACAGCAACTTCATCCCTGAGGTGTCCGTGGCCAGATC
CAGCAGCGTGGAAGAGAAAAGATGCGGCGAGTTCAACATGGGCGCGCCGGAAGATCAAGTTGATCCAAGA
TTGATTGATGGCAAGGGCGGATCTCTGGAGGTGCTGTTCCAGGGACCAGGCGGAAGCGGCAATCCCGGCG
GCGATCTGGCCCCCCAGATGCTGCGCGAGCTGCAGGAGACCAATGCCGCCCTGCAGGACGTGCGCGAGCT
GCTGCGCCACCGCGTGAAGGAGATCACCTTCCTGAAGAACACCGTGATGGAGTGCGACGCCTGCGGTATG
CAGCCCTCTAGAGGCTCCGGCTCCATCATCCCAGTTGAGGAGGAGAACCCGGACTTCTGGAACCGCGAGG
CAGCCGAGGCCCTGGGTGCCGCCAAGAAGCTGCAGCCTGCACAGACAGCCGCCAAGAACCTCATCATCTT
CCTGGGCGATGGGATGGGGGTGTCTACGGTGACAGCTGCCAGGATCCTAAAAGGGCAGAAGAAGGACAAA
CTGGGGCCTGAGATACCCCTGGCCATGGACCGCTTCCCATATGTGGCTCTGTCCAAGACATACAATGTAG
ACAAACATGTGCCAGACAGTGGAGCCACAGCCACGGCCTACCTGTGCGGGGTCAAGGGCAACTTCCAGAC
CATTGGCTTGAGTGCAGCCGCCCGCTTTAACCAGTGCAACACGACACGCGGCAACGAGGTCATCTCCGTG
ATGAATCGGGCCAAGAAAGCAGGGAAGTCAGTGGGAGTGGTAACCACCACACGAGTGCAGCACGCCTCGC
CAGCCGGCACCTACGCCCACACGGTGAACCGCAACTGGTACTCGGACGCCGACGTGCCTGCCTCGGCCCG
CCAGGAGGGGTGCCAGGACATCGCTACGCAGCTCATCTCCAACATGGACATTGACGTGATCCTAGGTGGA
GGCCGAAAGTACATGTTTCGCATGGGAACCCCAGACCCTGAGTACCCAGATGACTACAGCCAAGGTGGGA
CCAGGCTGGACGGGAAGAATCTGGTGCAGGAATGGCTGGCGAAGCGCCAGGGTGCCCGGTATGTGTGGAA
CCGCACTGAGCTCATGCAGGCTTCCCTGGACCCGTCTGTGACCCATCTCATGGGTCTCTTTGAGCCTGGA
GACATGAAATACGAGATCCACCGAGACTCCACACTGGACCCCTCCCTGATGGAGATGACAGAGGCTGCCC
TGCGCCTGCTGAGCAGGAACCCCCGCGGCTTCTTCCTCTTCGTGGAGGGTGGTCGCATCGACCATGGTCA
TCATGAAAGCAGGGCTTACCGGGCACTGACTGAGACGATCATGTTCGACGACGCCATTGAGAGGGCGGGC
CAGCTCACCAGCGAGGAGGACACGCTGAGCCTCGTCACTGCCGACCACTCCCACGTCTTCTCCTTCGGAG
GCTACCCCCTGCGAGGGAGCTCCATCTTCGGGCTGGCCCCTGGCAAGGCCCGGGACAGGAAGGCCTACAC
GGTCCTCCTATACGGAAACGGTCCAGGCTATGTGCTCAAGGACGGCGCCCGGCCGGATGTTACCGAGAGC
GAGAGCGGGAGCCCCGAGTATCGGCAGCAGTCAGCAGTGCCCCTGGACGAAGAGACCCACGCAGGCGAGG
ACGTGGCGGTGTTCGCGCGCGGCCCGCAGGCGCACCTGGTTCACGGCGTGCAGGAGCAGACCTTCATAGC
GCACGTCATGGCCTTCGCCGCCTGCCTGGAGCCCTACACCGCCTGCGACCTGGCGCCCCCCGCCGGCACC
ACCGACGCCGCGCACCCGGGTGGCGGAGGACTGAACGACATCTTCGAGGCTCAGAAAATCGAATGGCACG
AACATCACCATCACCATCACCATCACCATTAAGGCCGGCCTGTAGTCACTGGCACAACGCGTTACCCGGT
AAGCCAATCGGGTATACACGGTCGTCATACTGCAGACAGGGTTCTTCTACTTTGCAAGATAGTCTTGAGT
AGTAAAATAAATAGATAGAGAAAATCAGCCTCGACTGTGCCTTCTAGTTGCCAGCCATCTGTTGTTTGCC
CCTCCCCCGTGCCTTCCTTGACCCTGGAAGGTGCCACTCCCACTGTCCTTTCCTAATAAAATGAGGAAAT
TGCATCACAACACTCAACCCTATCTCGGTCTATTCTTTTGATTTATAAGGGATTTTGCCGATTTCGGCCT
ATTGGTTAAAAAATGAGCTGATTTAACAAAAATTTAACGCGAATTAATTCTGTGGAATGTGTGTCAGTTA
GGGTGTGGAAAGTCCCCAGGCTCCCCAGCAGGCAGAAGTATGCAAAGCATGCATCTCAATTAGTCAGCAA
CCAGGTGTGGAAAGTCCCCAGGCTCCCCAGCAGGCAGAAGTATGCAAAGCATGCATCTCAATTAGTCAGC
AACCATAGTCCCGCCCCTAACTCCGCCCATCCCGCCCCTAACTCCGCCCAGTTCCGCCCATTCTCCGCCC
CATGGCTGACTAATTTTTTTTATTTATGCAGAGGCCGAGGCCGCCTCTGCCTCTGAGCTATTCCAGAAGT
AGTGAGGAGGCTTTTTTGGAGGCCTAGGCTTTTGCAAAAAGCTCCCGGGAGCTTGTATATCCATTTTCGG
ATCTGATCAGCACGTGTTGACAATTAATCATCGGCATAGTATATCGGCATAGTATAATACGACAAGGTGA
GGAACTAAACCATGACCGAGTACAAGCCCACGGTGCGCCTCGCCACCCGCGACGACGTCCCCAGGGCCGT
ACGCACCCTCGCCGCCGCGTTCGCCGACTACCCCGCCACGCGCCACACCGTCGATCCGGACCGCCACATC
GAGCGGGTCACCGAGCTGCAAGAACTCTTCCTCACGCGCGTCGGGCTCGACATCGGCAAGGTGTGGGTCG
CGGACGACGGCGCCGCGGTGGCGGTCTGGACCACGCCGGAGAGCGTCGAAGCGGGGGCGGTGTTCGCCGA
GATCGGCCCGCGCATGGCCGAGTTGAGCGGTTCCCGGCTGGCCGCGCAGCAACAGATGGAAGGCCTCCTG
GCGCCGCACCGGCCCAAGGAGCCCGCGTGGTTCCTGGCCACCGTCGGCGTCTCGCCCGACCACCAGGGCA
AGGGTCTGGGCAGCGCCGTCGTGCTCCCCGGAGTGGAGGCGGCCGAGCGCGCCGGGGTGCCCGCCTTCCT
GGAGACATCCGCGCCCCGCAACCTCCCCTTCTACGAGCGGCTCGGCTTCACCGTCACCGCCGACGTCGAG
GTGCCCGAAGGACCGCGCACCTGGTGCATGACCCGCAAGCCCGGTGCCTGACACGTGCTACGAGATTTCG
ATTCCACCGCCGCCTTCTATGAAAGGTTGGGCTTCGGAATCGTTTTCCGGGACGCCGGCTGGATGATCCT
CCAGCGCGGGGATCTCATGCTGGAGTTCTTCGCCCACCCCAACTTGTTTATTGCAGCTTATAATGGTTAC
AAATAAAGCAATAGCATCACAAATTTCACAAATAAAGCATTTTTTTCACTGCATTCTAGTTGTGGTTTGT
CCAAACTCATCAATGTATCTTATCATGTCTGTATACCGTCGACCTCTAGCTAGAGCTTGGCGTAATCATG
GTCATTACCAATGCTTAATCAGTGAGGCACCTATCTCAGCGATCTGTCTATTTCGTTCATCCATAGTTGC
CTGACTCCCCGTCGTGTAGATAACTACGATACGGGAGGGCTTACCATCTGGCCCCAGCGCTGCGATGATA
CCGCGAGAACCACGCTCACCGGCTCCGGATTTATCAGCAATAAACCAGCCAGCCGGAAGGGCCGAGCGCA
GAAGTGGTCCTGCAACTTTATCCGCCTCCATCCAGTCTATTAATTGTTGCCGGGAAGCTAGAGTAAGTAG
TTCGCCAGTTAATAGTTTGCGCAACGTTGTTGCCATCGCTACAGGCATCGTGGTGTCACGCTCGTCGTTT
GGTATGGCTTCATTCAGCTCCGGTTCCCAACGATCAAGGCGAGTTACATGATCCCCCATGTTGTGCAAAA
AAGCGGTTAGCTCCTTCGGTCCTCCGATCGTTGTCAGAAGTAAGTTGGCCGCAGTGTTATCACTCATGGT
TATGGCAGCACTGCATAATTCTCTTACTGTCATGCCATCCGTAAGATGCTTTTCTGTGACTGGTGAGTAC
TCAACCAAGTCATTCTGAGAATAGTGTATGCGGCGACCGAGTTGCTCTTGCCCGGCGTCAATACGGGATA
ATACCGCGCCACATAGCAGAACTTTAAAAGTGCTCATCATTGGAAAACGTTCTTCGGGGCGAAAACTCTC
AAGGATCTTACCGCTGTTGAGATCCAGTTCGATGTAACCCACTCGTGCACCCAACTGATCTTCAGCATCT
TTTACTTTCACCAGCGTTTCTGGGTGAGCAAAAACAGGAAGGCAAAATGCCGCAAAAAAGGGAATAAGGG
CGACACGGAAATGTTGAATACTCATATTCTTCCTTTTTCAATATTATTGAAGCATTTATCAGGGTTATTG
TCTCATGAGCGGATACATATTTGAATGTATTTAGAAAAATAAACAAATAGGGGTCAGTGTTACAACCAAT
TAACCAATTCTGAACATTATCGCGAGCCCATTTATACCTGAATATGGCTCATAACACCCCTTGCTCATGA
CCAAAATCCCTTAACGTGAGTTACGCGCGCGTCGTTCCACTGAGCGTCAGACCCCGTAGAAAAGATCAAA
GGATCTTCTTGAGATCCTTTTTTTCTGCGCGTAATCTGCTGCTTGCAAACAAAAAAACCACCGCTACCAG
CGGTGGTTTGTTTGCCGGATCAAGAGCTACCAACTCTTTTTCCGAAGGTAACTGGCTTCAGCAGAGCGCA
GATACCAAATACTGTTCTTCTAGTGTAGCCGTAGTTAGCCCACCACTTCAAGAACTCTGTAGCACCGCCT
ACATACCTCGCTCTGCTAATCCTGTTACCAGTGGCTGCTGCCAGTGGCGATAAGTCGTGTCTTACCGGGT
TGGACTCAAGACGATAGTTACCGGATAAGGCGCAGCGGTCGGGCTGAACGGGGGGTTCGTGCACACAGCC
CAGCTTGGAGCGAACGACCTACACCGAACTGAGATACCTACAGCGTGAGCTATGAGAAAGCGCCACGCTT
CCCGAAGGGAGAAAGGCGGACAGGTATCCGGTAAGCGGCAGGGTCGGAACAGGAGAGCGCACGAGGGAGC
TTCCAGGGGGAAACGCCTGGTATCTTTATAGTCCTGTCGGGTTTCGCCACCTCTGACTTGAGCGTCGATT
TTTGTGATGCTCGTCAGGGGGGCGGAGCCTATGGAAAAACGCCAGCAACGCGGCCTTTTTACGGTTCCTG
GCCTTTTGCTGGCCTTTTGCTCACATGTTCTTTCCTGCGTTATCCCCTGATTCTGTGGATAACCGTATTA
CCGCCTTTGAGTGAGCTGATACCGCTCGCCGCAGCCGAACGACCGAGCGCAGCGAGTCAGTGAGCGAGGA
AGCGGAAGGCGAGAGTAGGGAACTGCCAGGCATCAAACTAAGCAGAAGGCCCCTGACGGATGGCCTTTTT
GCGTTTCTACAAACTCTTTCTGTGTTGTAAAACGACGGCCAGTCTTAAGCTCGGGCCCCCTGGGCGGTTC
TGATAACGAGTAATCGTTAATCCGCAAATAACGTAAAAACCCGCTTCGGCGGGTTTTTTTATGGGGGGAG
TTTAGGGAAAGAGCATTTGTCAGAATATTTAAGGGCGCCTGTCACTTTGCTTGATATATGAGAATTATTT
AACCTTATAAATGAGAAAAAAGCAACGCACTTTAAATAAGATACGTTGCTTTTTCGATTGATGAACACCT
ATAATTAAACTATTCATCTATTATTTATGATTTTTTGTATATACAATATTTCTAGTTTGTTAAAGAGAAT
TAAGAAAATAAATCTCGAAAATAATAAAGGGAAAATCAGTTTTTGATATCAAAATTATACATGTCAACGA
TAATACAAAATATAATACAAACTATAAGATGTTATCAGTATTTATTATCATTTAGAATAAATTTTGTGTC
GCCCTTAATTGTGAGCGGATAACAATTACGAGCTTCATGCACAGTGGCGTTGACTCAATATTGGCCATTA
GCCATATTATTCATTGGTTATATAGCATAAATCAATATTGGCTATTGGCCATTGCATACGTTGTATCTAT
ATCATAATATGTACATTTATATTGGCTCATGTCCAATATGACCGCCATGTT
