>Addgene plasmid #157572 | pD649-HAsp-SEMA5A-COMP5AP-AviTag-9xHis | depositor partial sequence | sequence record 304254 | insert (extracellular domain)
GAAGCTCAGGGAACAACACAGTGTCAGAGAACAGAGCACCCCGTGATCAGCTACAAAGAGATCGGCCCCT
GGCTGAGAGAGTTCAGAGCCAAGAACGCCGTGGACTTCAGCCAGCTGACCTTCGATCCTGGCCAGAAAGA
GCTGGTCGTCGGCGCCAGAAACTACCTGTTTCGGCTGCAGCTGGAAGATCTGAGCCTGATCCAGGCCGTG
GAATGGGAGTGTGATGAGGCCACCAAGAAGGCCTGCTACAGCAAGGGCAAGAGCAAAGAGGAATGCCAGA
ACTACATCCGGGTGCTGCTCGTTGGCGGCGACAGACTGTTTACCTGCGGCACCAATGCCTTCACACCCGT
GTGCACCAACAGAAGCCTGAGCAACCTGACCGAGATCCACGACCAGATCAGCGGCATGGCCAGATGTCCT
TACAGCCCTCAGCACAACAGCACAGCTCTGCTGACAGCCGGCGGAGAACTGTATGCCGCCACAGCCATGG
ATTTCCCTGGCAGAGATCCCGCCATCTACAGATCTCTGGGAATCCTGCCTCCTCTGAGAACAGCCCAGTA
CAACAGCAAGTGGCTGAACGAGCCCAACTTCGTGTCCAGCTACGACATCGGCAACTTCACCTACTTTTTC
TTCCGGGAAAATGCCGTGGAACACGACTGCGGCAAGACCGTGTTTAGCAGAGCCGCCAGAGTGTGCAAGA
ACGATATCGGCGGCAGATTCCTGCTCGAGGACACCTGGACAACCTTTATGAAGGCCCGGCTGAACTGCAG
CAGACCTGGCGAGGTGCCCTTCTACTACAACGAGCTGCAGAGCACATTCTTTCTGCCCGAGCTGGACCTG
ATCTACGGCATCTTCACCACCAACGTGAACTCTATCGCCGCCAGCGCCGTGTGCGTGTTCAATCTGTCTG
CTATCGCCCAGGCCTTCAGCGGCCCTTTCAAGTACCAAGAGAACAGCAGAAGCGCCTGGCTGCCCTATCC
TAATCCAAATCCTCACTTCCAGTGCGGCACCGTGGATCAGGGCCTGTATGTGAACCTGACAGAGAGAAAC
CTGCAGGACGCCCAGAAATTCATCCTGATGCACGAGGTGGTGCAGCCCGTGACCACAGTGCCTAGCTTCA
TGGAAGATAACAGCCGGTTCTCCCACGTGGCCGTGGATGTGGTTCAGGGAAGAGAAGCCCTGGTGCACAT
CATCTACCTGGCCACCGACTACGGCACCATCAAGAAAGTGCGGGTGCCCCTGAATCAGACCAGCAGCTCT
TGTCTGCTGGAAGAGATCGAGCTGTTCCCCGAGCGGAGAAGAGAGCCTATCAGATCCCTGCAGATCCTGC
ACAGCCAGTCCGTGCTGTTTGTGGGCCTGAGAGAACACGTGGTCAAGATCCCTCTGAAGCGGTGCCAGTT
CTACCGGACCAGAAGCACCTGTATTGGCGCTCAGGACCCTTACTGTGGCTGGGACGTCGTGATGAAGAAG
TGCACCAGCCTGGAAGAGTCCCTGAGCATGACACAGTGGGAGCAGAGCATCAGCGCCTGTCCTACCAGAA
ATCTGACCGTGGATGGCCACTTTGGCGTGTGGTCACCTTGGACACCTTGCACACACACAGATGGCTCTGC
CGTGGGCAGCTGTCTGTGCAGAACAAGAAGCTGCGATAGCCCTGCTCCTCAGTGTGGCGGATGGCAATGT
GAAGGCCCTGGCATGGAAATCGCCAACTGTAGCAGAAATGGCGGCTGGACCCCATGGACCTCTTGGAGCC
CTTGTAGCACAACCTGTGGCATCGGCTTTCAAGTGCGGCAGAGAAGCTGCAGCAACCCCACACCTAGACA
CGGCGGAAGAGTGTGCGTGGGCCAGAACAGAGAGGAACGGTACTGCAACGAGCATCTGCTGTGCCCTCCA
CACATGTTTTGGACAGGATGGGGCCCCTGGGAGAGATGTACAGCACAATGTGGCGGAGGAATCCAGGCCA
GAAGAAGGATCTGCGAGAACGGCCCTGATTGTGCCGGCTGCAATGTGGAATACCAGAGCTGCAACACAAA
CCCCTGTCCTGAGCTGAAGAAAACAACACCCTGGACTCCCTGGACACCCGTGAACATCTCTGACAATGGC
GGCCACTACGAGCAGCGGTTCAGATACACCTGTAAAGCCCGGCTGGCCGATCCTAACCTGCTTGAAGTGG
GCAGACAGCGGATCGAGATGAGATACTGTAGCTCCGATGGCACCAGCGGCTGTAGCACAGATGGACTGAG
CGGCGATTTTCTGAGAGCCGGCAGATACAGCGCCCACACAGTTAATGGTGCTTGGAGCGCCTGGACAAGC
TGGTCCCAATGTAGCAGGGATTGCAGCAGAGGCATCCGGAACCGGAAGAGAGTGTGTAACAACCCCGAGC
CTAAGTACGGCGGCATGCCTTGTCTTGGCCCTAGCCTGGAATATCAAGAGTGCAATATCCTGCCTTGTCC
TGTGGACGGCGTCTGGTCTTGTTGGAGTCCTTGGACCAAGTGCTCTGCCACATGCGGCGGAGGCCACTAC
ATGAGAACCAGATCCTGTAGCAACCCCGCTCCTGCCTACGGCGGAGATATTTGTCTGGGACTGCATACCG
AAGAGGCCCTGTGCAATACCCAGCCATGTCCAGAATCTTGGAGCGAGTGGTCCGATTGGAGCGAATGTGA
AGCCAGCGGCGTGCAAGTTCGGGCCAGACAGTGTATCCTGCTGTTCCCTATGGGCTCCCAGTGCAGCGGC
AATACCACCGAAAGCAGACCCTGCGTGTTCGACAGCAACTTCATCCCTGAGGTGTCCGTGGCCAGATCCA
GCAGCGTGGAAGAGAAAAGATGCGGCGAGTTCAACATG
